>Addgene plasmid #84871 | pET15b LFn-Fla | depositor partial sequence | sequence record 162933 | LFn-FlaA
AAGTGGCGAGCCCGATCTTCCCCATCGGTGATGTCGGCGATATAGGCGCCAGCAACCGCACCTGTGGCGC
CGGTGATGCCGGCCACGATGCGTCCGGCGTAGAGGATCGAGATCTCGATCCCGCGAAATTAATACGACTC
ACTATAGGGGAATTGTGAGCGGATAACAATTCCCCTCTAGAAATAATTTTGTTTAACTTTAAGAAGGAGA
TATACCATGGGCAGCAGCCATCATCATCATCATCACAGCAGCGGCCTGGTGCCGCGCGGCAGCCATATGG
CGGGCGGTCATGGTGATGTAGGTATGCACGTAAAAGAGAAAGAGAAAAATAAAGATGAGAATAAGAGAAA
AGATGAAGAACGAAATAAAACACAGGAAGAGCATTTAAAGGAAATCATGAAACACATTGTAAAAATAGAA
GTAAAAGGGGAGGAAGCTGTTAAAAAAGAGGCAGCAGAAAAGCTACTTGAGAAAGTACCATCTGATGTTT
TAGAGATGTATAAAGCAATTGGAGGAAAGATATATATTGTGGATGGTGATATTACAAAACATATATCTTT
AGAAGCATTATCTGAAGATAAGAAAAAAATAAAAGACATTTATGGGAAAGATGCTTTATTACATGAACAT
TATGTATATGCAAAAGAAGGATATGAACCCGTACTTGTAATCCAATCTTCGGAAGATTATGTAGAAAATA
CTGAAAAGGCACTGAACGTTTATTATGAAATAGGTAAGATATTATCAAGGGATATTTTAAGTAAAATTAA
TCAACCATATCAGAAATTTTTAGATGTATTAAATACCATTAAAAATGCATCTGATTCAGATGGACAAGAT
CTTTTATTTACTAATCAGCTTAAGGAACATCCCACAGACTTTTCTGTAGAATTCTTGGAACAAAATAGCA
ATGAGGTACAAGAAGTATTTGCGAAAGCTTTTGCATATTATATCGAGCCACAGCATCGTGATGTTTTACA
GCTTTATGCACCGGAAGCTTTTAATTACATGGATAAATTTAACGAACAAGAAATAAATCTATCCTTGGAA
GAACTTAAAGATCAACGGAGCGGCCGCATGGCTCAAGTAATCAACACTAATGTGGCGTCGCTCACAGCCC
AACGTAATTTGGGTGTTTCGGGCAACATGATGCAAACATCGATCCAGCGTTTATCATCGGGATTAAGGAT
TAACAGTGCCAAAGATGATGCAGCAGGACTCGCCATTTCTCAACGAATGACTGCACAAATTCGCGGGATG
AACCAAGCCGTTAGAAATGCCAACGATGGTATTTCCCTGGCTCAGGTTGCTGAAGGAGCAATGCAGGAAA
CAACCAATATTTTACAACGCATGCGTGAGCTTTCCGTTCAAGCTGCTAACTCAACCAATAACTCATCTGA
CCGGTCTTCAATTCAAAGTGAAATTTCACAATTAAAAAGTGAATTGGAGCGTATTGCTCAAAATACTGAA
TTCAATGGTCAAAGAATTCTCGATGGTTCTTTCTCTGGCGCAAGCTTCCAGGTTGGGGCGAATTCAAACC
AAACCATCAATTTCAGTATCGGCAGCACAAAAGCTTCTTCTCTTGGTGGTATTGCCACGGCAACAGGAAC
AGAAGTAGCAGGTGCAGCAGCGGCAGATATTACTATCGCAATTGGAGGAGGAGCAGCAACCAGTATTAAC
TCTTCTGCCAATTTTACCGGGGCACTAAACGGACAAGATGCTACGTCAGCCTATGCCAAAGCAGCGGCTA
TCAACGATGCCGGGATAGGAGGACTATCGGTTACAGCGTCTACCAGCGGCACACAAGCAGTTGGCGCAAT
AGGTGGAACTGCAGGTGATACCTACAACTTAACGATTAATGGTGTTGCAATATACACTAACCTTAACGTA
GCAACGGCATTAACCAACTCTGATCTTAGAGATGCCATCAATGGCGTCAGTAACCAAACTGGAGTTGTTG
CATCACTTAACGGTGGTAATATGACACTCACTGCTGCTGATGGCAGAAACATTACGGTAACAGAAAGCGG
TACAGGTTTTACTGCAGGTACTGACGGTTTAACTGTAACTGGTGGCGCATTTGATGGCGCGCTACGCGGT
ACTTTATCAATCAGCGCCGTTGATACTATCGCGATTGGTGGTACTGTTGCTAACATTGGTTTAAGTGCCA
ATATCTCTAAAGACACAGTAGGGATAGATTCACTGGATGTGAGCACAGCGTCTGGCGCTCAAACAGCGAT
TAAGAGAATTGATGCAGCACTCAATAGCGTAAACTCTAATCGGGCTAATATGGGTGCTCTGCAAAATCGC
TTTGAATCAACGATAGCCAACCTGCAAAACGTATCAGACAATTTATCAGCTGCTAGAAGTCGTATTCAAG
ATGCTGATTACGCTGCTGAAATGGCTAGTTTGACCAAAAACCAAATTCTGCAACAAGCAGGTACAGCGAT
GTTGGCACAAGCTAATAGCCTACCGCAATCTGTATTATCTTTGTTAGGTCGATAG
