>Addgene plasmid #84871 | pET15b LFn-Fla | addgene partial sequence | sequence record 165931 | T7 5'-TAATACGACTCACTATAGGG-3'
ACTTTAAGAAGGAGATATACCATGGGCAGCAGCCATCATCATCATCATCACAGCAGCGGCCTGGTGCCGC
GCGGCAGCCATATGGCGGGCGGTCATGGTGATGTAGGTATGCACGTAAAAGAGAAAGAGAAAAATAAAGA
TGAGAATAAGAGAAAAGATGAAGAACGAAATAAAACACAGGAAGAGCATTTAAAGGAAATCATGAAACAC
ATTGTAAAAATAGAAGTAAAAGGGGAGGAAGCTGTTAAAAAAGAGGCAGCAGAAAAGCTACTTGAGAAAG
TACCATCTGATGTTTTAGAGATGTATAAAGCAATTGGAGGAAAGATATATATTGTGGATGGTGATATTAC
AAAACATATATCTTTAGAAGCATTATCTGAAGATAAGAAAAAAATAAAAGACATTTATGGGAAAGATGCT
TTATTACATGAACATTATGTATATGCAAAAGAAGGATATGAACCCGTACTTGTAATCCAATCTTCGGAAG
ATTATGTAGAAAATACTGAAAAGGCACTGAACGTTTATTATGAAATAGGTAAGATATTATCAAGGGATAT
TTTAAGTAAAATTAATCAACCATATCAGAAATTTTTAGATGTATTAAATACCATTAAAAATGCATCTGAT
TCAGATGGACAAGATCTTTTATTTACTAATCAGCTTAAGGAACATCCCACAGACTTTTCTGTAGAATTCT
TGGAACAAAATAGCAATGAGGTACAAGAAGTATTTGCGAAAGCTTTTGCATATTATATCGAGCCACAGCA
TCGTGATGTTTTACAGCTTTATGCACCGGAAGCTTTTA
