>Addgene plasmid #84871 | pET15b LFn-Fla | addgene partial sequence | sequence record 165932 | T7term 5'-GCTAGTTATTGCTCAGCGG-3'
TAGCAGCCGGATCCCTATCGACCTAACAAAGATAATACAGATTGCGGTAGGCTATTAGCTTGTGCCAACA
TCGCTGTACCTGCTTGTTGCAGAATTTGGTTTTTGGTCAAACTAGCCATTTCAGCAGCGTAATCAGCATC
TTGAATACGACTTCTAGCAGCTGATAAATTGTCTGATACGTTTTGCAGGTTGGCTATCGTTGATTCAAAG
CGATTTTGCAGAGCACCCATATTAGCCCGATTAGAGTTTACGCTATTGAGTGCTGCATCAATTCTCTTAA
TCGCTGTTTGAGCGCCAGACGCTGTGCTCACATCCAGTGAATCTATCCCTACTGTGTCTTTAGAGATATT
GGCACTTAAACCAATGTTAGCAACAGTACCACCAATCGCGATAGTATCAACGGCGCTGATTGATAAAGTA
CCGCGTAGCGCGCCATCAAATGCGCCACCAGTTACAGTTAAACCGTCAGTACCTGCAGTAAAACCTGTAC
CGCTTTCTGTTACCGTAATGTTTCTGCCATCAGCAGCAGTGAGTGTCATATTACCACCGTTAAGTGATGC
AACAACTCCAGTTTGGTTACTGACGCCATTGATGGCATCTCTAAGATCAGAGTTGGTTAATGCCGTTGCT
ACGTTAAGGTTAGTGTATATTGCAACACCATTAATCGTTAAGTTGTAGGTATCACCTGCAGTTCCACCTA
TTGCGCCAACTGCTTGTGTGCCGCTGGTAGACGCTGTAACCGATAGTCCTCCTATCCCGGCATCGTTGAT
AGCCGCTGCTTTGGCATAGGCTGACGTAGCATCTTGTCCGTTTAGTGCCCCGGTAAAATTGGCAGAAGAG
TTA
