[The description below was written by a language model from this plasmid's Addgene catalogue record.]
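Description:
pET15b LFn-Fla is a bacterial expression plasmid built on the Novagen pET15b backbone, designed to produce a recombinant fusion protein in E. coli. It is selected with ampicillin and is listed as low copy. No feature table accompanies the record, so the origin of replication and other backbone elements are not itemised. Expression is driven by the T7 promoter, which means transcription depends on T7 RNA polymerase supplied by a suitable expression host; the DH5alpha strain named in the record serves for propagation rather than protein production.

The payload is a fusion of two coding regions. The first is LFn, the N-terminal domain of anthrax lethal factor, carrying an N-terminal His tag that allows purification by metal-affinity chromatography. The second is Fla (flagellin, FlaA) from Legionella pneumophila. The sequencing primer layout, with the T7 primer reading into LFn and the T7 terminator primer reading into Fla, indicates that LFn lies upstream and flagellin downstream. The cloning method and the exact junction or linker between the two parts are not stated.

In general, LFn is the portion of lethal factor that binds anthrax protective antigen and is translocated through the protective antigen pore, so cargo fused to it can be delivered into the cytosol of mammalian cells when protective antigen is supplied. The stated purpose is simply bacterial expression of the fusion. The associated publication concerns NAIP-dependent cytosolic detection of bacterial ligands in vivo, which fits with using the purified protein to introduce flagellin into the host cell cytosol to study innate immune sensing.
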