Addgene plasmid #84871: pET15b LFn-Fla
Purpose: Bacterial expression of LFn-Fla fusion
Depositing lab: Russell Vance. Depositing organization: University of California, Berkeley. Publication: NAIP proteins are required for cytosolic detection of specific bacterial ligands in vivo. Rauch I, Tenthorey JL, Nichols RD, Al Moussawi K, Kang JJ, Kang C, Kazmierczak BI, Vance RE. J Exp Med. 2016 May 2;213(5):657-65. doi: 10.1084/jem.20151809. Epub 2016 Apr 4. PubMed 27045008.
Backbone
  Vector backbone: pET15b
  Backbone manufacturer: Novagen
  Vector type: Bacterial Expression
Growth in bacteria
  Bacterial resistance: Ampicillin, 100 μg/mL
  Growth temperature: 37°C
  Growth strain: DH5alpha
  Copy number: Low Copy
Gene/Insert 1
  Gene/Insert name: LFn (alt name: N-terminal domain of anthrax lethal factor)
  Promoter: T7
  Tag / fusion protein: His (N terminal on insert)
  Cloning method: Unknown
  Sequencing primers: 5′ T7
Gene/Insert 2
  Gene/Insert name: Fla (alt names: flagellin; FlaA)
  Species: L. pneumophila
  GenBank ID: YP_095369
  Cloning method: Unknown
  Sequencing primers: 5′ unknown; 3′ T7 terminal
Terms and licenses: Academic/Nonprofit Terms; Industry Terms: Not Available to Industry
How to cite: pET15b LFn-Fla was a gift from Russell Vance (Addgene plasmid # 84871 ; http://n2t.net/addgene:84871 ; RRID:Addgene_84871)
